Addgene plasmid #16076: pFRET-HSP33 cys
Depositing lab: Ulrich Hammerling. Depositing organization: Memorial Sloan-Kettering Cancer Center. Publication: Mitochondrial complex III is required for hypoxia-induced ROS production and cellular oxygen sensing. Guzy RD, Hoyos B, Robin E, Chen H, Liu L, Mansfield KD, Simon MC, Hammerling U, Schumacker PT. Cell Metab. 2005 Jun;1(6):401-8. doi: 10.1016/j.cmet.2005.05.001. PubMed 16054089.
Backbone
  Vector backbone: pECFP-N1
  Backbone manufacturer: Clontech
  Backbone size w/o insert (bp): 5190
  Vector type: Mammalian Expression
  Selectable markers: Neomycin (select with G418)
Growth in bacteria
  Bacterial resistance: Kanamycin, 50 μg/mL
  Growth temperature: 37°C
  Growth strain: DH5alpha
  Copy number: High Copy
Gene/Insert
  Gene/Insert name: HSP33 cys
  Species: E. coli
  Insert size (bp): 900
  Tag / fusion protein: EYFP (N terminal on insert); ECFP (C terminal on backbone)
  Cloning method: Restriction Enzyme; 5′ cloning site EcoRI (not destroyed); 3′ cloning site BamHI (not destroyed)
  Sequencing primers: 5′ na
Resource information
  A portion of this plasmid was derived from a plasmid made by: Dr. Ursula Jakob, Univ of MI
Terms and licenses: Academic/Nonprofit Terms; Industry Terms: Not Available to Industry
Depositor comments: The HSP-FRET probe was generated by inserting YFP into the pECFP-N1 plasmid between the NheI and BglII sites and then ligating the redox-sensitive regulatory domain from the Escherichia coli HSP-33 between YFP and CFP via the EcoRI and BamHI sites. HSP-33: 210 amino acids; BA000007 region 4241962-4242826. Made in Hammerling lab; used in Waypa et al., Increases in mitochondrial reactive oxygen species trigger hypoxia-induced calcium responses in pulmonary artery smooth muscle cells, Circ Res. 2006 Oct 27; 99(9):970-8 PMID: 17008601.
How to cite: pFRET-HSP33 cys was a gift from Ulrich Hammerling (Addgene plasmid # 16076 ; http://n2t.net/addgene:16076 ; RRID:Addgene_16076)
