[The description below was written by a language model from this plasmid's Addgene catalogue record.]
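Description:
pFRET-HSP33 cys is a mammalian expression plasmid built on the Clontech pECFP-N1 backbone that encodes a genetically encoded FRET sensor for cellular redox state. It is maintained as a high-copy plasmid in E. coli under kanamycin selection, and it carries a neomycin resistance marker so that transfected mammalian cells can be selected with G418. The record does not explicitly state the promoter or list other backbone elements, and no feature table is provided, so details beyond the catalogue fields cannot be confirmed here.

The payload is a three-part fusion protein. YFP (EYFP) was first inserted into pECFP-N1 between the NheI and BglII sites. The redox-sensitive, cysteine-containing regulatory domain of the Escherichia coli chaperone HSP33 was then ligated between YFP and the backbone-encoded ECFP using EcoRI and BamHI, both of which remain intact. The insert is listed as about 900 bp, and the depositor describes the HSP33 portion as 210 amino acids. The resulting protein therefore reads EYFP, then the HSP33 domain, then ECFP. HSP33 is a redox-regulated protein whose cysteines respond to oxidation with a conformational change. Placing this domain between the CFP donor and YFP acceptor is expected to make that change alter the energy transfer between the two fluorophores, giving a ratiometric optical readout of oxidant stress in living cells.

According to the associated publications, the probe was used to monitor reactive oxygen species signalling during hypoxia. These studies covered the role of mitochondrial complex III in cellular oxygen sensing and ROS-triggered calcium responses in pulmonary artery smooth muscle cells.
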