>Addgene plasmid #16076 | pFRET-HSP33 cys | addgene partial sequence | sequence record 22436 | CMV-F 5'-CGCAAATGGGCGGTAGGCGTG-3'
TCAGATCCGCTAGCTATGGTGAGCAAGGGCGAGGAGCTGTTCACCGGGGTGGTGCCCATCCTGGTCGAGC
TGGACGGCGACGTAAACGGCCACAAGTTCAGCGTGTCCGGCGAGGGCGAGGGCGATGCCACCTACGGCAA
GCTGACCCTGAAGTTCATCTGCACCACCGGCAAGCTGCCCGTGCCCTGGCCCACCCTCGTGACCACCTTC
GGCTACGGCCTGCAGTGCTTCGCCCGCTACCCCGACCACATGAAGCAGCACGACTTCTTCAAGTCCGCCA
TGCCCGAAGGCTACGTCCAGGAGCGCACCATCTTCTTCAAGGACGACGGCAACTACAAGACCCGCGCCGA
GGTGAAGTTCGAGGGCGACACCCTGGTGAACCGCATCGAGCTGAAGGGCATCGACTTCAAGGAGGACGGC
AACATCCTGGGGCACAAGCTGGAGTACAACTACAACAGCCACAACGTCTATATCATGGCCGACAAGCAGA
AGAACGGCATCAAGGTGAACTTCAAGATCCGCCACAACATCGAGGACGGCAGCGTGCAGCTCGCCGACCA
CTACCAGCAGAACACCCCCATCGGCGACGGCCCCGTGCTGCTGCCCGACAACCACTACCTGAGCTACCAG
TCCGCCCTGAGCAAAGACCCCAACGAGAAGCGCGATCACATGGTCCTGCTGGAGTTCGTGACCGCCGCCG
GGATCACTCTCGGCATGGACGAGCTGTACAAGTCAGATCTCGAGCTCAAGCTTCGAATTCAAGAAGAGGT
GACGGTTTACGATCCGCAGGATGTGGAGTTCAAATGCACCTGCTCGCGTGAACGTTGCGCCGATGCGCTG
AAAACGCTGCCTGATGAAGAAGTTGATAGCATCCTGGCGGAAGATGGCGAAATTGACATGCATTGTGATT
ACTGCGGTAACCACTATCTGTTCAATGCGATGGATATTGCTGAAAT
